>Addgene plasmid #1951 | pBABE flag M33 | addgene partial sequence | sequence record 16923 | 1951 with pBABE5'
TAGCCTCGAGATGGACTACAGGACGACGATGACAAAGAATTCATGGAGGAGCTGAGCAGCGTGGGCGAGC
AGGTCTTCGCCGCCGAGTGCATCCTGAGCAAGCGGCTCCGCAAGGGCAAGCTGGAGTACCTGGTCAAGTG
GCGCGGCTGGTCCTCCAAACACAACAGCTGGGAGCCAGAAGAGAACATTTTGGACCCGAGGCTGCTCCTA
GCCTTCCAGAAGAAGGAACATGAGAAGGAGGTTCAGAACCGGAAGAGAGGCAAGAGACCCAGGGGCAGGC
CGAGGAAACACACAGCCACATCCTCCTGCAGCCGGCGCTCCAAGCTCAAGGAACCAGATGCGCCATCCAA
ATCCAAATCCAGCAGTTCGTCCTCTTCCTCCACATCTTCCTCCTCTTCCTCGGACGAAGAGGAAGACGAC
AGCGACCTAGACTCCAAGAGAGGCCCCCGGGGCCGTGAAACCCATCCAGTGCCTCAGAAAAAAGCCCAGA
TCCTGGTAGCCAAGCCAGAGCTGAAGGATCCCATTAGAAAGAAACGGGGACGCAAGCCTCTACCCCCAGA
ACAGAAGGCAGCTCGGAGACCCGTCAGCCTGGCCAAGGTGCTAAAGACCACCAGGAAGGATCTGGGGACC
TCAGCCGCCAAGCTGCCCCCTCCACTCAGCGCTCCGGTGGCAGGCCTGGCTGCCCTGAAGGCCCACA
