[The description below was written by a language model from this plasmid's Addgene catalogue record.]
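Description:
pBABE flag M33 is a retroviral mammalian expression plasmid built on the pBABE-puro backbone (about 5.1 kb without insert). It carries the mouse M33 coding sequence, the product of the Cbx2 gene and a homologue of Drosophila Polycomb, as an insert of roughly 1.56 kb. The insert was placed between EcoRI and SalI sites, both of which remain intact, and it is fused to a FLAG epitope at its N terminus; the record lists the tag as part of the backbone rather than the insert. In bacteria the plasmid is maintained at high copy under ampicillin selection.

No feature table is supplied, so the regulatory elements are not itemised in the record. In general, pBABE-type vectors are Moloney murine leukaemia virus-derived. The cloned gene sits between the viral long terminal repeats and is transcribed from the 5′ LTR, a packaging signal allows the transcript to be incorporated into virions when the plasmid is introduced into a packaging cell line, and a separate internal promoter drives the puromycin resistance gene. Transduced mammalian cells that have stably integrated the provirus can therefore be selected with puromycin, consistent with the selectable marker listed.

The associated publication concerns the composition and functional conservation of the core Polycomb repressive complex in flies and humans. This suggests the construct was intended for generating cell lines that stably express FLAG-tagged M33, so that the protein and its associated partners can be detected or affinity purified through the epitope tag. The record itself does not spell out the specific application.
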