Addgene plasmid #1951: pBABE flag M33
Depositing lab: Robert Kingston. Depositing organization: Massachusetts General Hospital. Publication: The core of the polycomb repressive complex is compositionally and functionally conserved in flies and humans. Levine SS, Weiss A, Erdjument-Bromage H, Shao Z, Tempst P, Kingston RE. Mol Cell Biol 2002 Sep;22(17):6070-8. 10.1128/MCB.22.17.6070-6078.2002 PubMed 12167701.
Backbone
  Vector backbone: pBABE-puro
  Backbone size w/o insert (bp): 5100
  Vector type: Mammalian Expression, Retroviral
  Selectable markers: Puromycin
Growth in bacteria
  Bacterial resistance: Ampicillin, 100 μg/mL
  Growth temperature: 37°C
  Growth strain: DH5alpha
  Copy number: High Copy
Gene/Insert
  Gene/Insert name: M33
  Species: M. musculus (mouse)
  Insert size (bp): 1560
  Entrez Gene: Cbx2 (a.k.a. M33, MOD2, pc)
  Tag / fusion protein: flag (N terminal on backbone)
  Cloning method: Restriction Enzyme; 5′ cloning site EcoRI (not destroyed); 3′ cloning site SalI (not destroyed)
  Sequencing primers: 5′ pBABE 5'
Terms and licenses: Academic/Nonprofit Terms; Industry Terms: Not Available to Industry
Depositor comments: (Kingston #1220)
How to cite: pBABE flag M33 was a gift from Robert Kingston (Addgene plasmid # 1951 ; http://n2t.net/addgene:1951 ; RRID:Addgene_1951)
